Addgene plasmid #203025: Salsa-BC184-P2H4
Purpose: Expression of barcoded reporter plasmid for PRESTO-Salsa; EGFP/BC184
Depositing lab: Noah Palm. Depositing organization: Yale University. Publication: Highly multiplexed bioactivity screening reveals human and microbiota metabolome-GPCRome interactions. Chen H, Rosen CE, Gonzalez-Hernandez JA, Song D, Potempa J, Ring AM, Palm NW. Cell. 2023 Jul 6;186(14):3095-3110.e19. doi: 10.1016/j.cell.2023.05.024. Epub 2023 Jun 14. PubMed 37321219.
Backbone
  Vector backbone: pCER206
  Vector type: Mammalian Expression
Growth in bacteria
  Bacterial resistance: Ampicillin, 100 μg/mL
  Growth temperature: 37°C
  Growth strain: DH5alpha
  Copy number: High Copy
Gene/Insert
  Gene/Insert name: EGFP/BC184
  Species: Synthetic
  Insert size (bp): 730
  Promoter: Tet Response Element (TRE)
  Cloning method: Restriction Enzyme; 5′ cloning site BsrGI (not destroyed); 3′ cloning site HindIII (not destroyed)
  Sequencing primers: 5′ Custom primer (GAAGCGCGATCACATGG)
Terms and licenses: Academic/Nonprofit Terms; Industry Terms: Not Available to Industry
How to cite: Salsa-BC184-P2H4 was a gift from Noah Palm (Addgene plasmid # 203025 ; http://n2t.net/addgene:203025 ; RRID:Addgene_203025)
