[The description below was written by a language model from this plasmid's Addgene catalogue record and pLannotate feature annotations shown in this document.]
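Description:
Salsa-BC184-P2H4 is a mammalian expression reporter plasmid built on the pCER206 backbone and belongs to the barcoded reporter set used in PRESTO-Salsa, a highly multiplexed assay for screening GPCR bioactivity. It is maintained in E. coli as a high-copy plasmid through a ColE1/pUC-type origin and is selected with ampicillin via a β-lactamase gene driven by its own bla promoter. The record lists no mammalian selection marker. Short fragments annotated as lacI, SV40 large T antigen and an aminoglycoside phosphotransferase appear to be backbone remnants rather than functional genes.

The payload is a 730 bp synthetic EGFP/BC184 insert under a Tet Response Element promoter, cloned between BsrGI and HindIII sites that are both retained. The feature table shows a bidirectional arrangement around the tetO repeats. On one side, a TRE3G-type promoter fragment drives mammalian codon-optimized EGFP, with an SV40 poly(A) signal annotated downstream on the opposite strand. On the other side, a minimal CMV promoter points toward a multiple cloning site fragment, a rabbit β-globin intron, a short globin coding fragment and a β-globin poly(A) signal, with no complete coding sequence annotated in that arm. The BC184 barcode is not annotated as a separate feature. The cloning sites suggest it lies at or just after the 3′ end of EGFP, so that it would be carried in the transcript, but the record does not confirm this.

In use, a tetracycline-controlled transactivator that binds the TRE would induce transcription of the EGFP/barcode message. The barcode would then give a sequence-identifiable readout of reporter activation that can be distinguished from other barcoded plasmids in a pooled experiment. The record does not state which receptor is paired with this barcode, nor what the "P2H4" part of the name denotes.
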