Features (pLannotate 1.2.2; 17 found; start..end, strand, type, name):
      2..55      +  CDS            lacI (fragment): lac repressor; lacI; The lac repressor binds to the lac operator to inhibit transcription in E. coli. This inhibition can be relieved by adding lactose or isopropyl-β-D-thiogalactopyranoside (IPTG).
    388..443     -  polyA_signal   β-globin poly(A) signal: rabbit β-globin polyadenylation signal (Gil and Proudfoot, 1987)
    518..640     -  CDS            HBB: HBB_COLGU - Experimental evidence at transcript level: Swiss-Prot protein existence level 2. Involved in oxygen transport from the lung to the various peripheral tissues. From Colobus guereza (Mantled guereza) (Eastern black-and-white colobus monkey).
    644..1216    -  intron         β-globin intron: intron from rabbit β-globin gene
   1312..1343    -  misc_feature   MCS (fragment): pUC18/19 multiple cloning site
   1437..1475    -  promoter       minimal CMV promoter: human cytomegalovirus (CMV) immediate early promoter
   1493..1708    -  protein_bind   tetracycline response element (fragment): contains seven copies of the tetracycline operator tetO tetracycline repressor TetR
   1708..1753    +  promoter       TRE3GV promoter (fragment): 3rd-generation Tet-responsive promoter that can be activated by binding of Tet-On® 3G, optimized for retroviral and lentiviral vectors
   1829..1856    +  misc_feature   MCS (fragment): pBluescript multiple cloning site
   1861..2580    +  CDS            EGFP: the original enhanced GFP (Yang et al., 1996) mammalian codon-optimized
   2590..2613    +  misc_feature   MCS (fragment): pBluescript multiple cloning site
   2627..2761    -  polyA_signal   SV40 poly(A) signal: SV40 polyadenylation signal
   2784..2867    -  CDS            large T antigen (fragment): large T antigen from SV40 (simian virus 40)
   2861..3091    -  CDS            str (fragment): STR_KLEPN - Protein inferred from homology: Swiss-Prot protein existence level 3. The aminoglycoside phosphotransferases achieve inactivation of their antibiotic substrates by phosphorylation. From Klebsiella pneumoniae.
   3210..3314    +  promoter       AmpR promoter: bla
   3315..4175    +  CDS            AmpR: β-lactamase; bla; confers resistance to ampicillin, carbenicillin, and related antibiotics
   4346..4934    +  rep_origin     ori: high-copy-number ColE1/pMB1/pBR322/pUC origin of replication
>Addgene plasmid #203025 | Salsa-BC184-P2H4 | addgene full sequence | sequence record 421376 | Addgene NGS Result
AGCGCCCAATACGCAAACCGCCTCTCCCCGCGCGTTGGCCGATTCATTAATGCAGTCGAGGGATCTCCAT
AAGAGAAGAGGGACAGCTATGACTGGGAGTAGTCAGGAGAGGAGGAAAAATCTGGCTAGTAAAACATGTA
AGGAAAATTTTAGGGATGTTAAAGAAAAAAATAACACAAAACAAAATATAAAAAAAATCTAACCTCAAGT
CAAGGCTTTTCTATGGAATAAGGAATGGACAGCAGGGGGCTGTTTCATATACTGATGACCTCTTTATAGC
CAACCTTTGTTCATGGCAGCCAGCATATGGGCATATGTTGCCAAACTCTAAACCAAATACTCATTCTGAT
GTTTTAAATGATTTGCCCTCCCATATGTCCTTCCGAGTGAGAGACACAAAAAATTCCAACACACTATTGC
AATGAAAATAAATTTCCTTTATTAGCCAGAAGTCAGATGCTCAAGGGGCTTCATGATGTCCCCATAATTT
TTGGCAGAGGGAAAAAGATCGATCTCAGTGGTATTTGTGAGCCAGGGCATTGGCCACACCAGCCACCACC
TTCTGATAGGCAGCCTGCACCTGAGGAGTGAATTCTTTGCCAAAATGATGAGACAGCACAACAACCAGCA
CGTTGCCCAGGAGCTGTAGGAAAGAGAAGAAGGCATGAACATGGTTAGCAGAGGGGCCCGGTTTGGACTC
AGAGTATTTTATCCTCATCTCAAACAGTGTATATCATTGTAACCATAAAGAGAAAGGCAGGATGATGACC
AGGGTGTAGTTGTTTCTACCAATAAGAATATTTCCACGCCAGCCAGAATTTATATGCAGAAATATTCTAC
CTTATCATTTAATTATAACAATTGTTCTCTAAAACTGTGCTGAAGTACAATATAATATACCCTGATTGCC
TTGAAAAAAAAGTGATTAGAGAAAGTACTTACAATCTGACAAATAAACAAAAGTGAATTTAAAAATTCGT
TACAAATGCAAGCTAAAGTTTAACGAAAAAGTTACAGAAAATGAAAAGAAAATAAGAGGAGACAATGGTT
GTCAACAGAGTAGAAAGTGAAAGAAACAAAATTATCATGAGGGTCCATGGTGATACAAGGGACATCTTCC
CATTCTAAACAACACCCTGAAAACTTTGCCCCCTCCATATAACATGAATTTTACAATAGCGAAAAAGAAA
GAACAATCAAGGGTCCCCAAACTCACCCTGAAGTTCTCAGCTCTAGAGATATCGTCGAGGCCGCGCTAGC
GTTTAAACTGTCGACCTTAATTAAGAGATCTGCTCGAGGCGCGTCAGCTGACTAGAGGATCCCCGGGTAC
CGAGCTCGAATTCGGGGCCGCGGAGGCTGGATCGGTCCCGGTGTCTTCTATGGAGGTCAAAACAGCGTGG
ATGGCGTCTCCAGGCGATCTGACGGTTCACTAAACGAGCTCTGCTTATATAGGCCTCCCACCGTACACGC
CTACCTCGACCCGGGTACCGAGCTCGACTTTCACTTTTCTCTATCACTGATAGGGAGTGGTAAACTCGAC
TTTCACTTTTCTCTATCACTGATAGGGAGTGGTAAACTCGACTTTCACTTTTCTCTATCACTGATAGGGA
GTGGTAAACTCGACTTTCACTTTTCTCTATCACTGATAGGGAGTGGTAAACTCGACTTTCACTTTTCTCT
ATCACTGATAGGGAGTGGTAAACTCGACCTATATAAGCAGAGCTCGTTTAGTGAACCGTCAGATCGCCTG
GAGACGCCATCCACGCTGTTTTGACCTCCATAGAAGACACCGGGACCGATCCAGCCTCCGCGGCCCCGAA
TTCCTGCAGCGGCCGCTCTAGAACTAGTGGATCCCCGCGGATGGTGAGCAAGGGCGAGGAGCTGTTCACC
GGGGTGGTGCCCATCCTGGTCGAGCTGGACGGCGACGTAAACGGCCACAAGTTCAGCGTGTCCGGCGAGG
GCGAGGGCGATGCCACCTACGGCAAGCTGACCCTGAAGTTCATCTGCACCACCGGCAAGCTGCCCGTGCC
CTGGCCCACCCTCGTGACCACCCTGACCTACGGCGTGCAGTGCTTCAGCCGCTACCCCGACCACATGAAG
CAGCACGACTTCTTCAAGTCCGCCATGCCCGAAGGCTACGTCCAGGAGCGCACCATCTTCTTCAAGGACG
ACGGCAACTACAAGACCCGCGCCGAGGTGAAGTTCGAGGGCGACACCCTGGTGAACCGCATCGAGCTGAA
GGGCATCGACTTCAAGGAGGACGGCAACATCCTGGGGCACAAGCTGGAGTACAACTACAACAGCCACAAC
GTCTATATCATGGCCGACAAGCAGAAGAACGGCATCAAGGTGAACTTCAAGATCCGCCACAACATCGAGG
ACGGCAGCGTGCAGCTCGCCGACCACTACCAGCAGAACACCCCCATCGGCGACGGCCCCGTGCTGCTGCC
CGACAACCACTACCTGAGCACCCAGTCCGCCCTGAGCAAAGACCCCAACGAGAAGCGCGATCACATGGTC
CTGCTGGAGTTCGTGACCGCCGCCGGGATCACTCTCGGCATGGACGAGCTGTACAAGTAACCACGCAGCG
GAATTCGATATCAAGCTTGTCGACCTAGTTCTAGAGGATCCAGACATGATAAGATACATTGATGAGTTTG
GACAAACCACAACTAGAATGCAGTGAAAAAAATGCTTTATTTGTGAAATTTGTGATGCTATTGCTTTATT
TGTAACCATTATAAGCTGCAATAAACAAGTTAACAACAACAATTGCATTCATTTTATGTTTCAGGTTCAG
GGGGAGGTGTGGGAGGTTTTTTAAAGCAAGTAAAACCTCTACAAATGTGGTATGGCTGATTATGATCCTG
CAAGCCTCGTCGTCCTGGCCGGACCACGCTATCTGTGCAAGGTCCCCGGCCCCGGACGCGCGCTCCATGA
GCAGAGCGCCCGCCGCCGAGGCGAAGACTCGGGCGGCGCCCTGCCCGTCCCACCAGGTCAACAGGCGGTA
ACCGGCCTCTTCATCGGGAATGCGCGCGACCTTCAGCATCGCCGGCATGTCCCCCTGGCGGACGGGAAGT
ATCCAGCTCGACCAAGCTGGCCGCGTCGAGTGAAGACGAAAGGGCCTCGTGATACGCCTATTTTTATAGG
TTAATGTCATGATAATAATGGTTTCTTAGACGTCAGGTGGCACTTTTCGGGGAAATGTGCGCGGAACCCC
TATTTGTTTATTTTTCTAAATACATTCAAATATGTATCCGCTCATGAGACAATAACCCTGATAAATGCTT
CAATAATATTGAAAAAGGAAGAGTATGAGTATTCAACATTTCCGTGTCGCCCTTATTCCCTTTTTTGCGG
CATTTTGCCTTCCTGTTTTTGCTCACCCAGAAACGCTGGTGAAAGTAAAAGATGCTGAAGATCAGTTGGG
TGCACGAGTGGGTTACATCGAACTGGATCTCAACAGCGGTAAGATCCTTGAGAGTTTTCGCCCCGAAGAA
CGTTTTCCAATGATGAGCACTTTTAAAGTTCTGCTATGTGGCGCGGTATTATCCCGTGTTGACGCCGGGC
AAGAGCAACTCGGTCGCCGCATACACTATTCTCAGAATGACTTGGTTGAGTACTCACCAGTCACAGAAAA
GCATCTTACGGATGGCATGACAGTAAGAGAATTATGCAGTGCTGCCATAACCATGAGTGATAACACTGCG
GCCAACTTACTTCTGACAACGATCGGAGGACCGAAGGAGCTAACCGCTTTTTTGCACAACATGGGGGATC
ATGTAACTCGCCTTGATCGTTGGGAACCGGAGCTGAATGAAGCCATACCAAACGACGAGCGTGACACCAC
GATGCCTGTAGCAATGGCAACAACGTTGCGCAAACTATTAACTGGCGAACTACTTACTCTAGCTTCCCGG
CAACAATTAATAGACTGGATGGAGGCGGATAAAGTTGCAGGACCACTTCTGCGCTCGGCCCTTCCGGCTG
GCTGGTTTATTGCTGATAAATCTGGAGCCGGTGAGCGTGGGTCTCGCGGTATCATTGCAGCACTGGGGCC
AGATGGTAAGCCCTCCCGTATCGTAGTTATCTACACGACGGGGAGTCAGGCAACTATGGATGAACGAAAT
AGACAGATCGCTGAGATAGGTGCCTCACTGATTAAGCATTGGTAACTGTCAGACCAAGTTTACTCATATA
TACTTTAGATTGATTTAAAACTTCATTTTTAATTTAAAAGGATCTAGGTGAAGATCCTTTTTGATAATCT
CATGACCAAAATCCCTTAACGTGAGTTTTCGTTCCACTGAGCGTCAGACCCCGTAGAAAAGATCAAAGGA
TCTTCTTGAGATCCTTTTTTTCTGCGCGTAATCTGCTGCTTGCAAACAAAAAAACCACCGCTACCAGCGG
TGGTTTGTTTGCCGGATCAAGAGCTACCAACTCTTTTTCCGAAGGTAACTGGCTTCAGCAGAGCGCAGAT
ACCAAATACTGTTCTTCTAGTGTAGCCGTAGTTAGGCCACCACTTCAAGAACTCTGTAGCACCGCCTACA
TACCTCGCTCTGCTAATCCTGTTACCAGTGGCTGCTGCCAGTGGCGATAAGTCGTGTCTTACCGGGTTGG
ACTCAAGACGATAGTTACCGGATAAGGCGCAGCGGTCGGGCTGAACGGGGGGTTCGTGCACACAGCCCAG
CTTGGAGCGAACGACCTACACCGAACTGAGATACCTACAGCGTGAGCTATGAGAAAGCGCCACGCTTCCC
GAAGGGAGAAAGGCGGACAGGTATCCGGTAAGCGGCAGGGTCGGAACAGGAGAGCGCACGAGGGAGCTTC
CAGGGGGAAACGCCTGGTATCTTTATAGTCCTGTCGGGTTTCGCCACCTCTGACTTGAGCGTCGATTTTT
GTGATGCTCGTCAGGGGGGCGGAGCCTATGGAAAAACGCCAGCAACGCGGCCTTTTTACGGTTCCTGGCC
TTTTGCTGGCCTTTTGCTCACATGTTCTTTCCTGCGTTATCCCCTGATTCTGTGGATAACCGTATTACCG
CCTTTGAGTGAGCTGATACCGCTCGCCGCAGCCGAACGACCGAGCGCAGCGAGTCAGTGAGCGAGGAAGC
GGAAG
