>Addgene plasmid #203025 | Salsa-BC184-P2H4 | depositor partial sequence | sequence record 393898 | BC184
CCACGCAGCG
